Addgene plasmid #194242: pAM/SAR-CAG-aSyn(A53T)/HA-WPRE-bGHpA
Purpose: Expresses human alpha-Synuclein A53T
Depositing lab: Michael J Fox Foundation MJFF. Depositing organization: Michael J Fox Foundation.
Backbone
  Vector backbone: pAM
  Backbone size w/o insert (bp): 6180
  Vector type: AAV
Growth in bacteria
  Bacterial resistance: Ampicillin, 100 μg/mL
  Growth temperature: 37°C
  Growth strain: NEB Stable
  Copy number: High Copy
Gene/Insert
  Gene/Insert name: aSynuclein(A53T)
  Species: H. sapiens (human)
  Insert size (bp): 473
  Mutation: A53T
  Entrez Gene: SNCA (a.k.a. NACP, PARK1, PARK4, PD1)
  Promoter: SAR-CAG
  Tag / fusion protein: HA (C terminal on insert)
  Cloning method: Restriction Enzyme; 5′ cloning site XhoI (unknown if destroyed); 3′ cloning site HindIII (unknown if destroyed)
Terms and licenses: Academic/Nonprofit Terms; Industry Terms
Depositor comments: Please note: The plasmid contains an 11bp deletion in one of the ITRs. This deletion does not affect plasmid performance as the virus undergoes self-repair of this region during AAV packaging.
How to cite: pAM/SAR-CAG-aSyn(A53T)/HA-WPRE-bGHpA was a gift from Michael J Fox Foundation MJFF (Addgene plasmid # 194242 ; http://n2t.net/addgene:194242 ; RRID:Addgene_194242)
