[The description below was written by a language model from this plasmid's Addgene catalogue record and pLannotate feature annotations shown in this document.]
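Description:
pAM/SAR-CAG-aSyn(A53T)/HA-WPRE-bGHpA is an AAV transfer (cis) plasmid built on the pAM backbone for packaging a human alpha-synuclein expression cassette into recombinant adeno-associated virus. It is propagated in E. coli through a high-copy ColE1/pUC-type origin and selected with ampicillin via the β-lactamase gene. The backbone also carries non-functional remnants of earlier vectors (fragments of rop, bom, lacI and the tetracycline resistance gene), an SV40 promoter and an SP6 promoter outside the viral genome. The sequenced plasmid is 6,641 nt. AAV2 inverted terminal repeats flank the cassette and supply the cis signals for genome replication and encapsidation. The depositor notes an 11 bp deletion in one ITR, said not to affect performance because the region is repaired during packaging, and the annotation accordingly detects the ITRs only as fragments.

Between the ITRs, expression is driven by the promoter the record calls SAR-CAG. The annotated parts are a CMV immediate-early enhancer fragment, the chicken β-actin promoter and chimeric intron sequences, which together make up the strong, ubiquitous CAG promoter. The SAR element, presumably a scaffold attachment region, is not itself annotated, though roughly 800 nt upstream of the enhancer are unannotated. The payload is human SNCA carrying the A53T substitution, a mutation linked to familial Parkinson's disease, with a C-terminal HA epitope tag according to the catalogue that allows the transgene product to be distinguished from endogenous synuclein. A WPRE downstream of the coding sequence enhances transcript stability and expression, and the bovine growth hormone polyadenylation signal terminates the transcript. The stated purpose is simply expression of human alpha-synuclein A53T. Constructs of this type are generally used for AAV-mediated overexpression in synucleinopathy models.
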