Features (pLannotate 1.2.2; 21 found; start..end, strand, type, name):
      2..133     -  repeat_region  AAV2 ITR (fragment): inverted terminal repeat of adeno-associated virus serotype 2 inverted
    197..216     -  misc_feature   MCS (fragment): pUC18/19 multiple cloning site
   1037..1285    +  enhancer       CMV enhancer (fragment): human cytomegalovirus immediate early enhancer
   1287..1564    +  promoter       chicken β-actin promoter: No description available
   1565..1700    +  intron         hybrid intron (fragment): hybrid between chicken β-actin (CBA) and minute virus of mice (MMV) introns (Gray et al., 2011)
   1789..1919    +  intron         chimeric intron (fragment): chimera between introns from chicken β-actin and rabbit β-globin
   1992..2411    +  CDS            SNCA: SYUA_HUMAN - Also known as NACP, PARK1. Experimental evidence at protein level: Swiss-Prot protein existence level 1. Neuronal protein that plays several roles in synaptic activity such as regulation of synaptic vesicle trafficking and subsequent neurotransmitter release. Participates as a monomer in synaptic vesicle exocytosis by enhancing vesicle priming, fusion and dilation of exocytotic fusion pores (PubMed:28288128, PubMed:30404828). Mechanistically, acts by increasing local Ca(2+) release from microdomains which is essential for the enhancement of ATP-induced exocytosis (PubMed:30404828)
   2464..3052    +  misc_feature   WPRE: woodchuck hepatitis virus posttranscriptional regulatory element
   3085..3309    +  polyA_signal   bGH poly(A) signal: bovine growth hormone polyadenylation signal
   3313..3334    +  promoter       SV40 promoter (fragment): SV40 enhancer and early promoter
   3395..3486    +  repeat_region  AAV2 ITR (fragment): inverted terminal repeat of adeno-associated virus serotype 2 inverted
   3486..3515    -  repeat_region  AAV2 ITR (fragment): inverted terminal repeat of adeno-associated virus serotype 2 inverted
   3519..3848    -  promoter       SV40 promoter: SV40 enhancer and early promoter
   3855..3911    -  CDS            lacI (fragment): lac repressor; lacI; The lac repressor binds to the lac operator to inhibit transcription in E. coli. This inhibition can be relieved by adding lactose or isopropyl-β-D-thiogalactopyranoside (IPTG).
   4094..4682    -  rep_origin     ori: high-copy-number ColE1/pMB1/pBR322/pUC origin of replication
   4853..5713    -  CDS            AmpR: β-lactamase; bla; confers resistance to ampicillin, carbenicillin, and related antibiotics
   5714..5818    -  promoter       AmpR promoter: bla
   5913..5948    +  CDS            rop (fragment): Rop protein, which maintains plasmids at low copy number; rop
   6050..6098    +  misc_feature   bom (fragment): basis of mobility region from pBR322
   6099..6378    -  CDS            TcR (fragment): tetracycline efflux protein; tet; confers resistance to tetracycline
   6606..6624    +  promoter       SP6 promoter: promoter for bacteriophage SP6 RNA polymerase
>Addgene plasmid #194242 | pAM/SAR-CAG-aSyn(A53T)/HA-WPRE-bGHpA | addgene full sequence | sequence record 382101 | Addgene NGS Result
TAGCTGCGCGCTCGCTCGCTCACTGAGGCCGCCCGGGCAAAGCCCGGGCGTCGGGCGACCTTTGGTCGCC
CGGCCTCAGTGAGCGAGCGAGCGCGCAGAGAGGGAGTGGCCAACTCCATCACTAGGGGTTCCTTGTAGTT
AATGATTAACCCGCCATGCTACTTATCTACGTAGCCATGCTCTAGGTACGATCCCCAGCTTGCATGCCTG
CAGGTCACTGTTCTCATCACATCATATCAAGGTTATATACCATCAATATTGCCACAGATGTTACTTAGCC
TTTTAATATTTCTCTAATTTAGTGTATATGCAATGATAGTTCTCTGATTTCTGAGATTGAGTTTCTCATG
TGTAATGATTATTTAGAGTTTCTCTTTCATCTGTTCAAATTTTTGTCTAGTTTTATTTTTTACTGATTTG
TAAGACTTCTTTTTATAATCTGCATATTACAATTCTCTTTACTGGGGTGTTGCAAATATTTTCTGTCATT
CTATGGCCTGACTTTTCTTAATGGTTTTTTAATTTTAAAAATAAGTCTTAATATTCATGCAATCTAATTA
ACAATCTTTTCTTTGTGGTTAGGACTTTGAGTCATAAGAAATTTTTCTCTACACTGAAGTCATGATGGCA
TGCTTCTATATTATTTTCTAAAAGATTTAAAGTTTTGCCTTCTCCATTTAGACTTATAATTCACTGGAAT
TTTTTTGTGTGTATGGTATGACATATGGGTTCCCTTTTATTTTTTACATATAAATATATTTCCCTGTTTT
TCTAAAAAAGAAAAAGATCATCATTTTCCCATTGTAAAATGCCATATTTTTTTCATAGGTCACTTACATA
TATCAATGGGTCTGTTTCTGAGCTCTACTCTATTTTATCAGCCTCACTGTCTATCCCCACACATCTCATG
CTTTGCTCTAAATCTTGATATTTAGTGGAACATTCTTTCCCATTTTGTTCTACAAGAATATTTTTGTTAT
TGTCTTTTGGGCTTCTATATACATTTTAGAATGAGGTTGGCAAGTTGGGGATCGTACCATTGACGTCAAT
AATGACGTATGTTCCCATAGTAACGCCAATAGGGACTTTCCATTGACGTCAATGGGTGGAGTATTTACGG
TAAACTGCCCACTTGGCAGTACATCAAGTGTATCATATGCCAAGTACGCCCCCTATTGACGTCAATGACG
GTAAATGGCCCGCCTGGCATTATGCCCAGTACATGACCTTATGGGACTTTCCTACTTGGCAGTACATCTA
CGTATTAGTCATCGCTATTACCATGGTCGAGGTGAGCCCCACGTTCTGCTTCACTCTCCCCATCTCCCCC
CCCTCCCCACCCCCAATTTTGTATTTATTTATTTTTTAATTATTTTGTGCAGCGATGGGGGCGGGGGGGG
GGGGGGGGCGCGCGCCAGGSGGGGSGGGGSGGGGSGAGGGGSGGGGSGGGGSGAGGSGGAGAGGTGCGGC
GGCAGCCAATCAGAGCGGCGCGCTCCGAAAGTTTCCTTTTATGGCGAGGCGGCGGCGGCGGCGGCCCTAT
AAAAAGCGAAGCGCGCGGCGGGCGGGAGTCGCTGCGCGCTGCCTTCGCCCCGTGCCCCGCTCCGCCGCCG
CCTCGCGCCGCCCGCCCCGGCTCTGACTGACCGCGTTACTCCCACAGGTGAGCGGGCGGGACGGCCCTTC
TCCTCCGGGCTGTAATTAGCGCTTGGTTTAATGACGGCTTGTTTCTTTTCTGTGGCTGCGTGAAAGCCTT
GAGGGGCTCCGGGAGGGCCCTTTGTGCGGGGGGAGCGGCTCGGGGCTGTCCGCGGGGGGACGGCTGCCTT
CGGGGGGGACGGGGCAGGGCGGGGTTCGGCTTCTGGCGTGTGACCGGCGGCTCTAGAGCCTCTGCTAACC
ATGTTCATGCCTTCTTCTTTTTCCTACAGCTCCTGGGCAACGTGCTGGTTATTGTGCTGTCTCATCATTT
TGGCAAAGAATTGGATCCACTCGAGTTAGCCATGGATGTATTCATGAAAGGACTTTCAAAGGCCAAGGAG
GGAGTTGTGGCTGCTGCTGAGAAAACCAAACAGGGTGTGGCAGAAGCAGCAGGAAAGACAAAAGAGGGTG
TTCTCTATGTAGGCTCCAAAACCAAGGAGGGAGTGGTGCATGGTGTGACAACAGTGGCTGAGAAGACCAA
AGAGCAAGTGACAAATGTTGGAGGAGCAGTGGTGACGGGTGTGACAGCAGTAGCCCAGAAGACAGTGGAG
GGAGCAGGGAGCATTGCAGCAGCCACTGGCTTTGTCAAAAAGGACCAGTTGGGCAAGAATGAAGAGGGAG
CCCCACAGGAAGGAATTCTGGAAGATATGCCTGTGGATCCTGACAATGAGGCTTATGAAATGCCTTCTGA
GGAAGGGTATCAAGACTACGAACCTGAAGCCAGATCTTATCCGTATGATGTTCCTGATTATGCTTGATAG
TAAGCTTATCGATAATCAACCTCTGGATTACAAAATTTGTGAAAGATTGACTGGTATTCTTAACTATGTT
GCTCCTTTTACGCTATGTGGATACGCTGCTTTAATGCCTTTGTATCATGCTATTGCTTCCCGTATGGCTT
TCATTTTCTCCTCCTTGTATAAATCCTGGTTGCTGTCTCTTTATGAGGAGTTGTGGCCCGTTGTCAGGCA
ACGTGGCGTGGTGTGCACTGTGTTTGCTGACGCAACCCCCACTGGTTGGGGCATTGCCACCACCTGTCAG
CTCCTTTCCGGGACTTTCGCTTTCCCCCTCCCTATTGCCACGGCGGAACTCATCGCCGCCTGCCTTGCCC
GCTGCTGGACAGGGGCTCGGCTGTTGGGCACTGACAATTCCGTGGTGTTGTCGGGGAAATCATCGTCCTT
TCCTTGGCTGCTCGCCTGTGTTGCCACCTGGATTCTGCGCGGGACGTCCTTCTGCTACGTCCCTTCGGCC
CTCAATCCAGCGGACCTTCCTTCCCGCGGCCTGCTGCCGGCTCTGCGGCCTCTTCCGCGTCTTCGCCTTC
GCCCTCAGACGAGTCGGATCTCCCTTTGGGCCGCCTCCCCGCATCGATACCGTCGACTCGCTGATCAGCC
TCGACTGTGCCTTCTAGTTGCCAGCCATCTGTTGTTTGCCCCTCCCCCGTGCCTTCCTTGACCCTGGAAG
GTGCCACTCCCACTGTCCTTTCCTAATAAAATGAGGAAATTGCATCGCATTGTCTGAGTAGGTGTCATTC
TATTCTGGGGGGTGGGGTGGGGCAGGACAGCAAGGGGGAGGATTGGGAAGACAATAGCAGGCATGCTGGG
GATGCGGTGGGCTCTATGGCTTCTGAGGCGGAAAGAACCAGCTGGGGCTCGACTAGAGCATGGCTACGTA
GATAAGTAGCATGGCGGGTTAATCATTAACTACAAGGAACCCCTAGTGATGGAGTTGGCCACTCCCTCTC
TGCGCGCTCGCTCGCTCACTGAGGCCGGGCGACCAAAGGTCGCCCGACGCCCGGGCGGCCTCAGTGAGCG
AGCGAGCGCGCAGAGCTTTTTGCAAAAGCCTAGGCCTCCAAAAAAGCCTCCTCACTACTTCTGGAATAGC
TCAGAGGCCGAGGCGGCCTCGGCCTCTGCATAAATAAAAAAAATTAGTCAGCCATGGGGCGGAGAATGGG
CGGAACTGGGCGGAGTTAGGGGCGGGATGGGCGGAGTTAGGGGCGGGACTATGGTTGCTGACTAATTGAG
ATGCATGCTTTGCATACTTCTGCCTGCTGGGGAGCCTGGGGACTTTCCACACCTGGTTGCTGACTAATTG
AGATGCATGCTTTGCATACTTCTGCCTGCTGGGGAGCCTGGGGACTTTCCACACCCTAACTGACACACAT
TCCACAGCTGCATTAATGAATCGGCCAACGCGCGGGGAGAGGCGGTTTGCGTATTGGGCGCTCTTCCGCT
TCCTCGCTCACTGACTCGCTGCGCTCGGTCGTTCGGCTGCGGCGAGCGGTATCAGCTCACTCAAAGGCGG
TAATACGGTTATCCACAGAATCAGGGGATAACGCAGGAAAGAACATGTGAGCAAAAGGCCAGCAAAAGGC
CAGGAACCGTAAAAAGGCCGCGTTGCTGGCGTTTTTCCATAGGCTCCGCCCCCCTGACGAGCATCACAAA
AATCGACGCTCAAGTCAGAGGTGGCGAAACCCGACAGGACTATAAAGATACCAGGCGTTTCCCCCTGGAA
GCTCCCTCGTGCGCTCTCCTGTTCCGACCCTGCCGCTTACCGGATACCTGTCCGCCTTTCTCCCTTCGGG
AAGCGTGGCGCTTTCTCATAGCTCACGCTGTAGGTATCTCAGTTCGGTGTAGGTCGTTCGCTCCAAGCTG
GGCTGTGTGCACGAACCCCCCGTTCAGCCCGACCGCTGCGCCTTATCCGGTAACTATCGTCTTGAGTCCA
ACCCGGTAAGACACGACTTATCGCCACTGGCAGCAGCCACTGGTAACAGGATTAGCAGAGCGAGGTATGT
AGGCGGTGCTACAGAGTTCTTGAAGTGGTGGCCTAACTACGGCTACACTAGAAGAACAGTATTTGGTATC
TGCGCTCTGCTGAAGCCAGTTACCTTCGGAAAAAGAGTTGGTAGCTCTTGATCCGGCAAACAAACCACCG
CTGGTAGCGGTGGTTTTTTTGTTTGCAAGCAGCAGATTACGCGCAGAAAAAAAGGATCTCAAGAAGATCC
TTTGATCTTTTCTACGGGGTCTGACGCTCAGTGGAACGAAAACTCACGTTAAGGGATTTTGGTCATGAGA
TTATCAAAAAGGATCTTCACCTAGATCCTTTTAAATTAAAAATGAAGTTTTAAATCAATCTAAAGTATAT
ATGAGTAAACTTGGTCTGACAGTTACCAATGCTTAATCAGTGAGGCACCTATCTCAGCGATCTGTCTATT
TCGTTCATCCATAGTTGCCTGACTCCCCGTCGTGTAGATAACTACGATACGGGAGGGCTTACCATCTGGC
CCCAGTGCTGCAATGATACCGCGAGACCCACGCTCACCGGCTCCAGATTTATCAGCAATAAACCAGCCAG
CCGGAAGGGCCGAGCGCAGAAGTGGTCCTGCAACTTTATCCGCCTCCATCCAGTCTATTAATTGTTGCCG
GGAAGCTAGAGTAAGTAGTTCGCCAGTTAATAGTTTGCGCAACGTTGTTGCCATTGCTACAGGCATCGTG
GTGTCACGCTCGTCGTTTGGTATGGCTTCATTCAGCTCCGGTTCCCAACGATCAAGGCGAGTTACATGAT
CCCCCATGTTGTGCAAAAAAGCGGTTAGCTCCTTCGGTCCTCCGATCGTTGTCAGAAGTAAGTTGGCCGC
AGTGTTATCACTCATGGTTATGGCAGCACTGCATAATTCTCTTACTGTCATGCCATCCGTAAGATGCTTT
TCTGTGACTGGTGAGTACTCAACCAAGTCATTCTGAGAATAGTGTATGCGGCGACCGAGTTGCTCTTGCC
CGGCGTCAATACGGGATAATACCGCGCCACATAGCAGAACTTTAAAAGTGCTCATCATTGGAAAACGTTC
TTCGGGGCGAAAACTCTCAAGGATCTTACCGCTGTTGAGATCCAGTTCGATGTAACCCACTCGTGCACCC
AACTGATCTTCAGCATCTTTTACTTTCACCAGCGTTTCTGGGTGAGCAAAAACAGGAAGGCAAAATGCCG
CAAAAAAGGGAATAAGGGCGACACGGAAATGTTGAATACTCATACTCTTCCTTTTTCAATATTATTGAAG
CATTTATCAGGGTTATTGTCTCATGAGCGGATACATATTTGAATGTATTTAGAAAAATAAACAAATAGGG
GTTCCGCGCACATTTCCCCGAAAAGTGCCACCTGACGTCTAAGAAACCATTATTATCATGACATTAACCT
ATAAAAATAGGCGTATCACGAGGCCCTTTCGTCTCGCGCGTTTCGGTGATGACGGTGAAAACCTCTGACA
CATGCAGCTCCCGGAGACGGTCACAGCTTGTCTGTAAGCGGATGCCGGGAGCAGACAAGCCCGTCAGGGC
GCGTCAGCGGGTGTTGGCGGGTGTCGGGGCTGGCTTAACTATGCGGCATCAGAGCAGATTGTACTGAGAG
TGCACCATTCGACGCTCTCCCTTATGCGACTCCTGCATTAGGAAGCAGCCCAGTAGTAGGTTGAGGCCGT
TGAGCACCGCCGCCGCAAGGAATGGTGCATGCAAGGAGATGGCGCCCAACAGTCCCCCGGCCACGGGGCC
TGCCACCATACCCACGCCGAAACAAGCGCTCATGAGCCCGAAGTGGCGAGCCCGATCTTCCCCATCGGTG
ATGTCGGCGATATAGGCGCCAGCAACCGCACCTGTGGCGCCGGTGATGCCGGCCACGATGCGTCCGGCGT
AGAGGATCTGGCTAGCGATGACCCTGCTGATTGGTTCGCTGACCATTTCCGGGTGCGGGACGGCGTTACC
AGAAACTCAGAAGGTTCGTCCAACCAAACCGACTCTGACGGCAGTTTACGAGAGAGATGATAGGGTCTGC
TTCAGTAAGCCAGATGCTACACAATTAGGCTTGTACATATTGTCGTTAGAACGCGGCTACAATTAATACA
TAACCTTATGTATCATACACATACGATTTAGGTGACACTATAGAATACACGGAATTAATTC
