Features (pLannotate 1.2.2; 21 found; start..end, strand, type, name):
      2..133     -  repeat_region  AAV2 ITR (fragment): inverted terminal repeat of adeno-associated virus serotype 2 inverted
    197..216     -  misc_feature   MCS (fragment): pUC18/19 multiple cloning site
   1037..1285    +  enhancer       CMV enhancer (fragment): human cytomegalovirus immediate early enhancer
   1287..1564    +  promoter       chicken β-actin promoter: No description available
   1565..1700    +  intron         hybrid intron (fragment): hybrid between chicken β-actin (CBA) and minute virus of mice (MMV) introns (Gray et al., 2011)
   1789..1919    +  intron         chimeric intron (fragment): chimera between introns from chicken β-actin and rabbit β-globin
   1992..2411    +  CDS            SNCA: SYUA_HUMAN - Also known as NACP, PARK1. Experimental evidence at protein level: Swiss-Prot protein existence level 1. Neuronal protein that plays several roles in synaptic activity such as regulation of synaptic vesicle trafficking and subsequent neurotransmitter release. Participates as a monomer in synaptic vesicle exocytosis by enhancing vesicle priming, fusion and dilation of exocytotic fusion pores (PubMed:28288128, PubMed:30404828). Mechanistically, acts by increasing local Ca(2+) release from microdomains which is essential for the enhancement of ATP-induced exocytosis (PubMed:30404828)
   2464..3052    +  misc_feature   WPRE: woodchuck hepatitis virus posttranscriptional regulatory element
   3085..3309    +  polyA_signal   bGH poly(A) signal: bovine growth hormone polyadenylation signal
   3313..3334    +  promoter       SV40 promoter (fragment): SV40 enhancer and early promoter
   3395..3486    +  repeat_region  AAV2 ITR (fragment): inverted terminal repeat of adeno-associated virus serotype 2 inverted
   3486..3515    -  repeat_region  AAV2 ITR (fragment): inverted terminal repeat of adeno-associated virus serotype 2 inverted
   3519..3848    -  promoter       SV40 promoter: SV40 enhancer and early promoter
   3855..3911    -  CDS            lacI (fragment): lac repressor; lacI; The lac repressor binds to the lac operator to inhibit transcription in E. coli. This inhibition can be relieved by adding lactose or isopropyl-β-D-thiogalactopyranoside (IPTG).
   4094..4682    -  rep_origin     ori: high-copy-number ColE1/pMB1/pBR322/pUC origin of replication
   4853..5713    -  CDS            AmpR: β-lactamase; bla; confers resistance to ampicillin, carbenicillin, and related antibiotics
   5714..5818    -  promoter       AmpR promoter: bla
   5913..5948    +  CDS            rop (fragment): Rop protein, which maintains plasmids at low copy number; rop
   6050..6098    +  misc_feature   bom (fragment): basis of mobility region from pBR322
   6099..6378    -  CDS            TcR (fragment): tetracycline efflux protein; tet; confers resistance to tetracycline
   6606..6624    +  promoter       SP6 promoter: promoter for bacteriophage SP6 RNA polymerase
>Addgene plasmid #194242 | pAM/SAR-CAG-aSyn(A53T)/HA-WPRE-bGHpA | addgene full sequence | sequence record 493899 | Addgene Long Read Sequencing Result
TAGCTGCGCGCTCGCTCGCTCACTGAGGCCGCCCGGGCAAAGCCCGGGCGTCGGGCGACCTTTGGTCGCC
CGGCCTCAGTGAGCGAGCGAGCGCGCAGAGAGGGAGTGGCCAACTCCATCACTAGGGGTTCCTTGTAGTT
AATGATTAACCCGCCATGCTACTTATCTACGTAGCCATGCTCTAGGTACGATCCCCAGCTTGCATGCCTG
CAGGTCACTGTTCTCATCACATCATATCAAGGTTATATACCATCAATATTGCCACAGATGTTACTTAGCC
TTTTAATATTTCTCTAATTTAGTGTATATGCAATGATAGTTCTCTGATTTCTGAGATTGAGTTTCTCATG
TGTAATGATTATTTAGAGTTTCTCTTTCATCTGTTCAAATTTTTGTCTAGTTTTATTTTTTACTGATTTG
TAAGACTTCTTTTTATAATCTGCATATTACAATTCTCTTTACTGGGGTGTTGCAAATATTTTCTGTCATT
CTATGGCCTGACTTTTCTTAATGGTTTTTTAATTTTAAAAATAAGTCTTAATATTCATGCAATCTAATTA
ACAATCTTTTCTTTGTGGTTAGGACTTTGAGTCATAAGAAATTTTTCTCTACACTGAAGTCATGATGGCA
TGCTTCTATATTATTTTCTAAAAGATTTAAAGTTTTGCCTTCTCCATTTAGACTTATAATTCACTGGAAT
TTTTTTGTGTGTATGGTATGACATATGGGTTCCCTTTTATTTTTTACATATAAATATATTTCCCTGTTTT
TCTAAAAAAGAAAAAGATCATCATTTTCCCATTGTAAAATGCCATATTTTTTTCATAGGTCACTTACATA
TATCAATGGGTCTGTTTCTGAGCTCTACTCTATTTTATCAGCCTCACTGTCTATCCCCACACATCTCATG
CTTTGCTCTAAATCTTGATATTTAGTGGAACATTCTTTCCCATTTTGTTCTACAAGAATATTTTTGTTAT
TGTCTTTTGGGCTTCTATATACATTTTAGAATGAGGTTGGCAAGTTGGGGATCGTACCATTGACGTCAAT
AATGACGTATGTTCCCATAGTAACGCCAATAGGGACTTTCCATTGACGTCAATGGGTGGAGTATTTACGG
TAAACTGCCCACTTGGCAGTACATCAAGTGTATCATATGCCAAGTACGCCCCCTATTGACGTCAATGACG
GTAAATGGCCCGCCTGGCATTATGCCCAGTACATGACCTTATGGGACTTTCCTACTTGGCAGTACATCTA
CGTATTAGTCATCGCTATTACCATGGTCGAGGTGAGCCCCACGTTCTGCTTCACTCTCCCCATCTCCCCC
CCCTCCCCACCCCCAATTTTGTATTTATTTATTTTTTAATTATTTTGTGCAGCGATGGGGGCGGGGGGGG
GGGGGGGGCGCGCGCCAGGCGGGGCGGGGCGGGGCGAGGGGCGGGGCGGGGCGAGGCGGAGAGGTGCGGC
GGCAGCCAATCAGAGCGGCGCGCTCCGAAAGTTTCCTTTTATGGCGAGGCGGCGGCGGCGGCGGCCCTAT
AAAAAGCGAAGCGCGCGGCGGGCGGGAGTCGCTGCGCGCTGCCTTCGCCCCGTGCCCCGCTCCGCCGCCG
CCTCGCGCCGCCCGCCCCGGCTCTGACTGACCGCGTTACTCCCACAGGTGAGCGGGCGGGACGGCCCTTC
TCCTCCGGGCTGTAATTAGCGCTTGGTTTAATGACGGCTTGTTTCTTTTCTGTGGCTGCGTGAAAGCCTT
GAGGGGCTCCGGGAGGGCCCTTTGTGCGGGGGGAGCGGCTCGGGGCTGTCCGCGGGGGGACGGCTGCCTT
CGGGGGGGACGGGGCAGGGCGGGGTTCGGCTTCTGGCGTGTGACCGGCGGCTCTAGAGCCTCTGCTAACC
ATGTTCATGCCTTCTTCTTTTTCCTACAGCTCCTGGGCAACGTGCTGGTTATTGTGCTGTCTCATCATTT
TGGCAAAGAATTGGATCCACTCGAGTTAGCCATGGATGTATTCATGAAAGGACTTTCAAAGGCCAAGGAG
GGAGTTGTGGCTGCTGCTGAGAAAACCAAACAGGGTGTGGCAGAAGCAGCAGGAAAGACAAAAGAGGGTG
TTCTCTATGTAGGCTCCAAAACCAAGGAGGGAGTGGTGCATGGTGTGACAACAGTGGCTGAGAAGACCAA
AGAGCAAGTGACAAATGTTGGAGGAGCAGTGGTGACGGGTGTGACAGCAGTAGCCCAGAAGACAGTGGAG
GGAGCAGGGAGCATTGCAGCAGCCACTGGCTTTGTCAAAAAGGACCAGTTGGGCAAGAATGAAGAGGGAG
CCCCACAGGAAGGAATTCTGGAAGATATGCCTGTGGATCCTGACAATGAGGCTTATGAAATGCCTTCTGA
GGAAGGGTATCAAGACTACGAACCTGAAGCCAGATCTTATCCGTATGATGTTCCTGATTATGCTTGATAG
TAAGCTTATCGATAATCAACCTCTGGATTACAAAATTTGTGAAAGATTGACTGGTATTCTTAACTATGTT
GCTCCTTTTACGCTATGTGGATACGCTGCTTTAATGCCTTTGTATCATGCTATTGCTTCCCGTATGGCTT
TCATTTTCTCCTCCTTGTATAAATCCTGGTTGCTGTCTCTTTATGAGGAGTTGTGGCCCGTTGTCAGGCA
ACGTGGCGTGGTGTGCACTGTGTTTGCTGACGCAACCCCCACTGGTTGGGGCATTGCCACCACCTGTCAG
CTCCTTTCCGGGACTTTCGCTTTCCCCCTCCCTATTGCCACGGCGGAACTCATCGCCGCCTGCCTTGCCC
GCTGCTGGACAGGGGCTCGGCTGTTGGGCACTGACAATTCCGTGGTGTTGTCGGGGAAATCATCGTCCTT
TCCTTGGCTGCTCGCCTGTGTTGCCACCTGGATTCTGCGCGGGACGTCCTTCTGCTACGTCCCTTCGGCC
CTCAATCCAGCGGACCTTCCTTCCCGCGGCCTGCTGCCGGCTCTGCGGCCTCTTCCGCGTCTTCGCCTTC
GCCCTCAGACGAGTCGGATCTCCCTTTGGGCCGCCTCCCCGCATCGATACCGTCGACTCGCTGATCAGCC
TCGACTGTGCCTTCTAGTTGCCAGCCATCTGTTGTTTGCCCCTCCCCCGTGCCTTCCTTGACCCTGGAAG
GTGCCACTCCCACTGTCCTTTCCTAATAAAATGAGGAAATTGCATCGCATTGTCTGAGTAGGTGTCATTC
TATTCTGGGGGGTGGGGTGGGGCAGGACAGCAAGGGGGAGGATTGGGAAGACAATAGCAGGCATGCTGGG
GATGCGGTGGGCTCTATGGCTTCTGAGGCGGAAAGAACCAGCTGGGGCTCGACTAGAGCATGGCTACGTA
GATAAGTAGCATGGCGGGTTAATCATTAACTACAAGGAACCCCTAGTGATGGAGTTGGCCACTCCCTCTC
TGCGCGCTCGCTCGCTCACTGAGGCCGGGCGACCAAAGGTCGCCCGACGCCCGGGCGGCCTCAGTGAGCG
AGCGAGCGCGCAGAGCTTTTTGCAAAAGCCTAGGCCTCCAAAAAAGCCTCCTCACTACTTCTGGAATAGC
TCAGAGGCCGAGGCGGCCTCGGCCTCTGCATAAATAAAAAAAATTAGTCAGCCATGGGGCGGAGAATGGG
CGGAACTGGGCGGAGTTAGGGGCGGGATGGGCGGAGTTAGGGGCGGGACTATGGTTGCTGACTAATTGAG
ATGCATGCTTTGCATACTTCTGCCTGCTGGGGAGCCTGGGGACTTTCCACACCTGGTTGCTGACTAATTG
AGATGCATGCTTTGCATACTTCTGCCTGCTGGGGAGCCTGGGGACTTTCCACACCCTAACTGACACACAT
TCCACAGCTGCATTAATGAATCGGCCAACGCGCGGGGAGAGGCGGTTTGCGTATTGGGCGCTCTTCCGCT
TCCTCGCTCACTGACTCGCTGCGCTCGGTCGTTCGGCTGCGGCGAGCGGTATCAGCTCACTCAAAGGCGG
TAATACGGTTATCCACAGAATCAGGGGATAACGCAGGAAAGAACATGTGAGCAAAAGGCCAGCAAAAGGC
CAGGAACCGTAAAAAGGCCGCGTTGCTGGCGTTTTTCCATAGGCTCCGCCCCCCTGACGAGCATCACAAA
AATCGACGCTCAAGTCAGAGGTGGCGAAACCCGACAGGACTATAAAGATACCAGGCGTTTCCCCCTGGAA
GCTCCCTCGTGCGCTCTCCTGTTCCGACCCTGCCGCTTACCGGATACCTGTCCGCCTTTCTCCCTTCGGG
AAGCGTGGCGCTTTCTCATAGCTCACGCTGTAGGTATCTCAGTTCGGTGTAGGTCGTTCGCTCCAAGCTG
GGCTGTGTGCACGAACCCCCCGTTCAGCCCGACCGCTGCGCCTTATCCGGTAACTATCGTCTTGAGTCCA
ACCCGGTAAGACACGACTTATCGCCACTGGCAGCAGCCACTGGTAACAGGATTAGCAGAGCGAGGTATGT
AGGCGGTGCTACAGAGTTCTTGAAGTGGTGGCCTAACTACGGCTACACTAGAAGAACAGTATTTGGTATC
TGCGCTCTGCTGAAGCCAGTTACCTTCGGAAAAAGAGTTGGTAGCTCTTGATCCGGCAAACAAACCACCG
CTGGTAGCGGTGGTTTTTTTGTTTGCAAGCAGCAGATTACGCGCAGAAAAAAAGGATCTCAAGAAGATCC
TTTGATCTTTTCTACGGGGTCTGACGCTCAGTGGAACGAAAACTCACGTTAAGGGATTTTGGTCATGAGA
TTATCAAAAAGGATCTTCACCTAGATCCTTTTAAATTAAAAATGAAGTTTTAAATCAATCTAAAGTATAT
ATGAGTAAACTTGGTCTGACAGTTACCAATGCTTAATCAGTGAGGCACCTATCTCAGCGATCTGTCTATT
TCGTTCATCCATAGTTGCCTGACTCCCCGTCGTGTAGATAACTACGATACGGGAGGGCTTACCATCTGGC
CCCAGTGCTGCAATGATACCGCGAGACCCACGCTCACCGGCTCCAGATTTATCAGCAATAAACCAGCCAG
CCGGAAGGGCCGAGCGCAGAAGTGGTCCTGCAACTTTATCCGCCTCCATCCAGTCTATTAATTGTTGCCG
GGAAGCTAGAGTAAGTAGTTCGCCAGTTAATAGTTTGCGCAACGTTGTTGCCATTGCTACAGGCATCGTG
GTGTCACGCTCGTCGTTTGGTATGGCTTCATTCAGCTCCGGTTCCCAACGATCAAGGCGAGTTACATGAT
CCCCCATGTTGTGCAAAAAAGCGGTTAGCTCCTTCGGTCCTCCGATCGTTGTCAGAAGTAAGTTGGCCGC
AGTGTTATCACTCATGGTTATGGCAGCACTGCATAATTCTCTTACTGTCATGCCATCCGTAAGATGCTTT
TCTGTGACTGGTGAGTACTCAACCAAGTCATTCTGAGAATAGTGTATGCGGCGACCGAGTTGCTCTTGCC
CGGCGTCAATACGGGATAATACCGCGCCACATAGCAGAACTTTAAAAGTGCTCATCATTGGAAAACGTTC
TTCGGGGCGAAAACTCTCAAGGATCTTACCGCTGTTGAGATCCAGTTCGATGTAACCCACTCGTGCACCC
AACTGATCTTCAGCATCTTTTACTTTCACCAGCGTTTCTGGGTGAGCAAAAACAGGAAGGCAAAATGCCG
CAAAAAAGGGAATAAGGGCGACACGGAAATGTTGAATACTCATACTCTTCCTTTTTCAATATTATTGAAG
CATTTATCAGGGTTATTGTCTCATGAGCGGATACATATTTGAATGTATTTAGAAAAATAAACAAATAGGG
GTTCCGCGCACATTTCCCCGAAAAGTGCCACCTGACGTCTAAGAAACCATTATTATCATGACATTAACCT
ATAAAAATAGGCGTATCACGAGGCCCTTTCGTCTCGCGCGTTTCGGTGATGACGGTGAAAACCTCTGACA
CATGCAGCTCCCGGAGACGGTCACAGCTTGTCTGTAAGCGGATGCCGGGAGCAGACAAGCCCGTCAGGGC
GCGTCAGCGGGTGTTGGCGGGTGTCGGGGCTGGCTTAACTATGCGGCATCAGAGCAGATTGTACTGAGAG
TGCACCATTCGACGCTCTCCCTTATGCGACTCCTGCATTAGGAAGCAGCCCAGTAGTAGGTTGAGGCCGT
TGAGCACCGCCGCCGCAAGGAATGGTGCATGCAAGGAGATGGCGCCCAACAGTCCCCCGGCCACGGGGCC
TGCCACCATACCCACGCCGAAACAAGCGCTCATGAGCCCGAAGTGGCGAGCCCGATCTTCCCCATCGGTG
ATGTCGGCGATATAGGCGCCAGCAACCGCACCTGTGGCGCCGGTGATGCCGGCCACGATGCGTCCGGCGT
AGAGGATCTGGCTAGCGATGACCCTGCTGATTGGTTCGCTGACCATTTCCGGGTGCGGGACGGCGTTACC
AGAAACTCAGAAGGTTCGTCCAACCAAACCGACTCTGACGGCAGTTTACGAGAGAGATGATAGGGTCTGC
TTCAGTAAGCCAGATGCTACACAATTAGGCTTGTACATATTGTCGTTAGAACGCGGCTACAATTAATACA
TAACCTTATGTATCATACACATACGATTTAGGTGACACTATAGAATACACGGAATTAATTC
